>Addgene plasmid #65345 | HCKan-O-ycrtI | depositor full sequence | sequence record 110578 | Full Sequence
GATGGGTAAGGAACAAGACCAAGACAAGCCAACCGCTATCATCGTTGGTTGTGGTATCGGTGGTATCGCT
ACCGCTGCTAGATTGGCTAAGGAAGGTTTCCAAGTTACCGTTTTCGAAAAGAACGACTACTCTGGTGGTA
GATGTTCTTTGATCGAACGCGACGGTTACAGATTCGACCAAGGTCCATCTTTGTTGTTGTTGCCAGACTT
GTTCAAGCAAACCTTCGAAGACTTGGGTGAAAAGATGGAAGACTGGGTTGACTTGATCAAGTGTGAACCA
AACTACGTTTGTCACTTCCACGACGAAGAAACCTTCACCTTCTCTACCGACATGGCTTTGTTGAAGAGAG
AAGTTGAAAGATTCGAAGGTAAGGACGGTTTCGACAGATTCTTGTCTTTCATCCAAGAAGCTCACAGACA
CTACGAATTGGCTGTTGTTCACGTTTTGCAAAAGAACTTCCCAGGTTTCGCTGCTTTCTTGAGATTGCAA
TTCATCGGTCAAATCTTGGCTTTGCACCCATTCGAATCTATCTGGACCAGAGTTTGTAGATACTTCAAGA
CCGACAGATTGAGAAGAGTTTTCTCTTTCGCTGTTATGTACATGGGTCAATCTCCATACTCTGCTCCAGG
AACCTACTCTTTGTTGCAATACACCGAATTGACCGAAGGTATCTGGTATCCAAGAGGTGGTTTCTGGCAA
GTTCCAAACACCTTGTTGCAAATCGTTAAGAGAAACAACCCATCTGCTAAGTTCAACTTCAACGCTCCAG
TTTCTCAAGTTTTGTTGTCTCCAGCTAAGGACAGAGCTACCGGTGTTAGATTGGAATCTGGTGAAGAACA
CCACGCTGACGTTGTTATCGTTAACGCTGACTTGGTTTACGCTTCTGAACACTTGATCCCAGACGACGCT
AGAAACAAGATCGGTCAATTGGGTGAAGTTAAGCGATCTTGGTGGGCTGACTTGGTTGGTGGTAAGAAGT
TGAAGGGTTCTTGTTCTTCTTTGTCTTTCTACTGGTCTATGGACAGAATCGTTGACGGTTTGGGTGGTCA
CAACATCTTCTTGGCTGAAGACTTCAAGGGTTCTTTCGACACCATCTTCGAAGAATTGGGTTTGCCAGCT
GACCCATCTTTCTACGTTAACGTTCCAAGTAGAATCGACCCATCTGCTGCTCCAGAAGGTAAGGACGCTA
TCGTTATCTTGGTTCCATGTGGTCACATCGACGCTTCTAACCCACAAGACTACAACAAGTTGGTTGCTAG
AGCTAGAAAGTTCGTTATCCAAACCTTGTCTGCTAAGTTGGGTTTGCCAGACTTCGAAAAGATGATCGTT
GCTGAAAAGGTTCACGACGCTCCATCTTGGGAAAAGGAATTCAACTTGAAGGACGGTTCTATCTTGGGTT
TGGCTCACAACTTCATGCAAGTTTTGGGTTTCAGACCATCTACCAGACACCCAAAGTACGACAAGTTGTT
CTTCGTTGGTGCTTCTACCCACCCAGGAACCGGTGTTCCAATCGTTTTGGCTGGTGCTAAGTTGACCGCT
AACCAAGTTTTGGAATCTTTCGACCGATCTCCAGCTCCAGACCCAAACATGTCTTTGTCTGTTCCATACG
GTAAGCCATTGAAGTCTAACGGAACCGGTATCGACTCTCAAGTTCAATTGAAGTTCATGGACTTGGAAAG
ATGGGTTTACTTGTTGGTTTTGTTGATCGGTGCTGTTATCGCTCGATCTGTTGGTGTTTTGGCTTTCTAG
CCGAGACGACTGACCATTTAAATCATACCTGACCTCCATAGCAGAAAGTCAAAAGCCTCCGACCGGAGGC
TTTTGACTTGATCGGCACGTAAGAGGTTCCAACTTTCACCATAATGAAATAAGATCACTACCGGGCGTAT
TTTTTGAGTTATCGAGATTTTCAGGAGCTAAGGAAGCTAAAATGAGCCATATTCAACGGGAAACGTCTTG
CTCGAGGCCGCGATTAAATTCCAACATGGATGCTGATTTATATGGGTATAAATGGGCTCGCGATAATGTC
GGGCAATCAGGTGCGACAATCTATCGATTGTATGGGAAGCCCGATGCGCCAGAGTTGTTTCTGAAACATG
GCAAAGGTAGCGTTGCCAATGATGTTACAGATGAGATGGTCAGGCTAAACTGGCTGACGGAATTTATGCC
TCTTCCGACCATCAAGCATTTTATCCGTACTCCTGATGATGCATGGTTACTCACCACTGCGATCCCAGGG
AAAACAGCATTCCAGGTATTAGAAGAATATCCTGATTCAGGTGAAAATATTGTTGATGCGCTGGCAGTGT
TCCTGCGCCGGTTGCATTCGATTCCTGTTTGTAATTGTCCTTTTAACGGCGATCGCGTATTTCGTCTCGC
TCAGGCGCAATCACGAATGAATAACGGTTTGGTTGGTGCGAGTGATTTTGATGACGAGCGTAATGGCTGG
CCTGTTGAACAAGTCTGGAAAGAAATGCATAAGCTTTTGCCATTCTCACCGGATTCAGTCGTCACTCATG
GTGATTTCTCACTTGATAACCTTATTTTTGACGAGGGGAAATTAATAGGTTGTATTGATGTTGGACGAGT
CGGAATCGCAGACCGATACCAGGATCTTGCCATCCTATGGAACTGCCTCGGTGAGTTTTCTCCTTCATTA
CAGAAACGGCTTTTTCAAAAATATGGTATTGATAATCCTGATATGAATAAATTGCAGTTTCACTTGATGC
TCGATGAGTTTTTCTAATGAGGGCCCAAATGTAATCACCTGGCTCACCTTCGGGTGGGCCTTTCTGCGTT
GCTGGCGTTTTTCCATAGGCTCCGCCCCCCTGACGAGCATCACAAAAATCGATGCTCAAGTCAGAGGTGG
CGAAACCCGACAGGACTATAAAGATACCAGGCGTTTCCCCCTGGAAGCTCCCTCGTGCGCTCTCCTGTTC
CGACCCTGCCGCTTACCGGATACCTGTCCGCCTTTCTCCCTTCGGGAAGCGTGGCGCTTTCTCATAGCTC
ACGCTGTAGGTATCTCAGTTCGGTGTAGGTCGTTCGCTCCAAGCTGGGCTGTGTGCACGAACCCCCCGTT
CAGCCCGACCGCTGCGCCTTATCCGGTAACTATCGTCTTGAGTCCAACCCGGTAAGACACGACTTATCGC
CACTGGCAGCAGCCACTGGTAACAGGATTAGCAGAGCGAGGTATGTAGGCGGTGCTACAGAGTTCTTGAA
GTGGTGGCCTAACTACGGCTACACTAGAAGAACAGTATTTGGTATCTGCGCTCTGCTGAAGCCAGTTACC
TCGGAAAAAGAGTTGGTAGCTCTTGATCCGGCAAACAAACCACCGCTGGTAGCGGTGGTTTTTTTGTTTG
CAAGCAGCAGATTACGCGCAGAAAAAAAGGATCTCAAGAAGATCCTTTGATTTTCTACCGAAGAAAGGCC
CACCCGTGAAGGTGAGCCAGTGAGTTGATTGCAGTCCAGTTACGCTGGAGTCCGTCTCG
Features (pLannotate 1.2.2; 7 found; start..end, strand, type, name):
     32..1555    +  CDS            al-1 (fragment): CRTI_NEUCR - Experimental evidence at protein level: Swiss-Prot protein existence level 1. Phytoene desaturase involved in the carotenoid biosynthesis pathway. Converts phytoene into 3,4-didehydrolycopene via the intermediary of phytofluene, zeta-carotene, neurosporene and lycopene, by introducing up to five double bonds into phytoene. From Neurospora crassa (strain ATCC 24698 / 74-OR23-1A / CBS 708.71 / DSM 1257 / FGSC 987).
   1797..1828    +  terminator     tonB terminator: bidirectional E. coli tonB-P14 transcription terminator
   1829..1931    +  promoter       cat promoter: promoter of the E. coli cat gene encoding chloramphenicol acetyltransferase
   1932..2747    +  CDS            KanR: aminoglycoside phosphotransferase; aph(3')-Ia; confers resistance to kanamycin in bacteria or G418 (Geneticin®) in eukaryotes
   2771..2798    +  terminator     T7Te terminator: phage T7 early transcription terminator
   2810..3397    -  rep_origin     ori: high-copy-number ColE1/pMB1/pBR322/pUC origin of replication
   3419..3448    -  terminator     T3Te terminator: phage T3 early transcription terminator
