[The description below was written by a language model from this plasmid's Addgene catalogue record and pLannotate feature annotations shown in this document.]
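Description:
HCKan-O-ycrtI is a small (about 3.5 kb), high-copy bacterial storage plasmid from the YeastFab collection of standardized biological parts for metabolic engineering in Saccharomyces cerevisiae. It consists of the HCKan-O receiving vector, evidently the collection's vector for open reading frame parts, carrying a synthetic insert of roughly 1.7 kb named ycrtI. The backbone is minimal: a ColE1/pUC-type origin provides high-copy replication in E. coli, and a kanamycin resistance gene (aph(3')-Ia) driven by the cat promoter provides selection. Three transcription terminators (tonB, T7Te and T3Te) flank these modules, insulating the cloned part from read-through from the marker and origin, and vice versa.

The insert is listed as synthetic. Automated annotation matches most of it to a fragment of the Neurospora crassa al-1 protein, a phytoene desaturase (CrtI family). That is a homology match rather than a statement of source, and the record does not name the organism on which the design was based. Enzymes of this type introduce successive double bonds into phytoene to produce lycopene and related carotenoids. The "y" prefix may indicate a yeast-adapted version, but this is not stated.

No yeast promoter, terminator, replication origin or auxotrophic marker is annotated, so the plasmid is a part donor rather than an expression vector. The coding sequence would need to be combined with promoter and terminator parts in a separate yeast vector to form a transcription unit, for example when building a carotenoid biosynthesis pathway. The cloning method and the sites flanking the part are not given in the record.
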