Addgene plasmid #65345: HCKan-O-ycrtI
Purpose: construction of ycrtI gene in HCKan-O receiving vector
Depositing lab: Junbiao Dai. Depositing organization: Tsinghua University. Publication: YeastFab: the design and construction of standard biological parts for metabolic engineering in Saccharomyces cerevisiae. Guo Y, Dong J, Zhou T, Auxillos J, Li T, Zhang W, Wang L, Shen Y, Luo Y, Zheng Y, Lin J, Chen GQ, Wu Q, Cai Y, Dai J. Nucleic Acids Res. 2015 May 8. pii: gkv464. 10.1093/nar/gkv464 PubMed 25956650.
Backbone
  Vector backbone: HCKan-O
  Vector type: Synthetic Biology
Growth in bacteria
  Bacterial resistance: Kanamycin, 50 μg/mL
  Growth temperature: 37°C
  Growth strain: DH5alpha
  Copy number: High Copy
Gene/Insert
  Gene/Insert name: ycrtI
  Species: Synthetic
  Insert size (bp): 1745
  Cloning method: Unknown
  Sequencing primers: 5′ pBR322ori-3; 3′ Kan-R
Terms and licenses: Academic/Nonprofit Terms; Industry Terms: Not Available to Industry
How to cite: HCKan-O-ycrtI was a gift from Junbiao Dai (Addgene plasmid # 65345 ; http://n2t.net/addgene:65345 ; RRID:Addgene_65345)
