>Addgene plasmid #65345 | HCKan-O-ycrtI | addgene partial sequence | sequence record 124102 | pBR322ori-3 5'-tttgtttgcaagcagcagat-3'
CCTTTGATTTTCTACCGAAGAAAGGCCCACCCGTGAAGGTGAGCCAGTGAGTTGATTGCAGTCCAGTTAC
GCTGGAGTCCGTCTCGGATGGGTAAGGAACAAGACCAAGACAAGCCAACCGCTATCATCGTTGGTTGTGG
TATCGGTGGTATCGCTACCGCTGCTAGATTGGCTAAGGAAGGTTTCCAAGTTACCGTTTTCGAAAAGAAC
GACTACTCTGGTGGTAGATGTTCTTTGATCGAACGCGACGGTTACAGATTCGACCAAGGTCCATCTTTGT
TGTTGTTGCCAGACTTGTTCAAGCAAACCTTCGAAGACTTGGGTGAAAAGATGGAAGACTGGGTTGACTT
GATCAAGTGTGAACCAAACTACGTTTGTCACTTCCACGACGAAGAAACCTTCACCTTCTCTACCGACATG
GCTTTGTTGAAGAGAGAAGTTGAAAGATTCGAAGGTAAGGACGGTTTCGACAGATTCTTGTCTTTCATCC
AAGAAGCTCACAGACACTACGAATTGGCTGTTGTTCACGTTTTGCAAAAGAACTTCCCAGGTTTCGCTGC
TTTCTTGAGATTGCAATTCATCGGTCAAATCTTGGCTTTGCACCCATTCGAATCTATCTGGACCAGAGTT
TGTAGATACTTCAAGACCGACAGATTGAGAAGAGTTTTCTCTTTCGCTGTTATGTACATGGGTCAATCTC
CATACTCTGCTCCAGGAACCTACTCTTTGTTGCAATACACCGAATTGACCGAAGGTATCTGGTATCCAAG
AGGTGGTTTCTGGCAAGTTCCAAACACCTTGTTGCAAATCGTTAAGAGAAACAACCCATCTGCTAAGTTC
AACTTCAACGCTCCAGTTTCTCAAGTT
