>Addgene plasmid #65345 | HCKan-O-ycrtI | addgene partial sequence | sequence record 124321 | Kan-R 5'-ATCGCGAGCCCATTTATACC-3'
ATCGCGGCCTCGAGCAAGACGTTTCCCGTTGAATATGGCTCATTTTAGCTTCCTTAGCTCCTGAAAATCT
CGATAACTCAAAAAATACGCCCGGTAGTGATCTTATTTCATTATGGTGAAAGTTGGAACCTCTTACGTGC
CGATCAAGTCAAAAGCCTCCGGTCGGAGGCTTTTGACTTTCTGCTATGGAGGTCAGGTATGATTTAAATG
GTCAGTCGTCTCGGCTAGAAAGCCAAAACACCAACAGATCGAGCGATAACAGCACCGATCAACAAAACCA
ACAAGTAAACCCATCTTTCCAAGTCCATGAACTTCAATTGAACTTGAGAGTCGATACCGGTTCCGTTAGA
CTTCAATGGCTTACCGTATGGAACAGACAAAGACATGTTTGGGTCTGGAGCTGGAGATCGGTCGAAAGAT
TCCAAAACTTGGTTAGCGGTCAACTTAGCACCAGCCAAAACGATTGGAACACCGGTTCCTGGGTGGGTAG
AAGCACCAACGAAGAACAACTTGTCGTACTTTGGGTGTCTGGTAGATGGTCTGAAACCCAAAACTTGCAT
GAAGTTGTGAGCCAAACCCAAGATAGAACCGTCCTTCAAGTTGAATTCCTTTTCCCAAGATGGAGCGTCG
TGAACCTTTTCAGCAACGATCATCTTTTCGAAGTCTGGCAAACCCAACTTAGCAGACAAGGTTTGGATAA
CGAACTTTCTAGCTCTAGCAACCAACTTGTTGTAGTCTTGTGGGTTAGAAGCGTCGATGTGACCACATGG
AACCAAGATAACGATAGCGTCCTTACCTTCTGGAGCAGCAGATGGGTCGATTCTACTTGGAACGTTAACG
TAGAAAGATGG
